Addgene plasmid #144121: TFORF1987
Purpose: Lentiviral vector for overexpressing transcription factor ORFs with unique 24-bp barcodes. Barcodes facilitate identification of transcription factors in pooled screens.
Depositing lab: Feng Zhang. Depositing organization: Broad Institute. Publication: A transcription factor atlas of directed differentiation. Joung J, Ma S, Tay T, Geiger-Schuller KR, Kirchgatterer PC, Verdine VK, Guo B, Arias-Garcia MA, Allen WE, Singh A, Kuksenko O, Abudayyeh OO, Gootenberg JS, Fu Z, Macrae RK, Buenrostro JD, Regev A, Zhang F. Cell. 2023 Jan 5;186(1):209-229.e26. doi: 10.1016/j.cell.2022.11.026. PubMed 36608654.
Backbone
  Vector backbone: pLX_TRC317
  Backbone manufacturer: Broad Institute Genetic Perturbation Platform
  Backbone size w/o insert (bp): 8264
  Vector type: Mammalian Expression, Lentiviral
  Selectable markers: Puromycin
Growth in bacteria
  Bacterial resistance: Ampicillin, 100 μg/mL
  Growth temperature: 37°C
  Growth strain: NEB Stable
  Copy number: High Copy
Gene/Insert
  Gene/Insert name: ZNF534
  Species: H. sapiens (human)
  Insert size (bp): 2126
  Entrez Gene: ZNF534 (a.k.a. KRBO3)
  Promoter: EF1a
  Cloning method: Unknown
  Sequencing primers: 5′ GGGTGGAGACTGAAGTTAGGCCAG; 3′ CACATAGCGTAAAAGGAGCAACATAG
Terms and licenses: Academic/Nonprofit Terms; Industry Terms: Not Available to Industry
Depositor comments: NM_001143939,ENST00000332323 . The transcription factor ORF portion of this plasmid was synthesized by Genewiz. Please test multiple small colonies in case of plasmid recombination. To make this collection available in a timely manner, a portion of this collection was not fully sequenced by Addgene. If an Addgene verified full plasmid sequence is not available, please contact us prior to placing an order to request the full sequence.
How to cite: TFORF1987 was a gift from Feng Zhang (Addgene plasmid # 144121 ; http://n2t.net/addgene:144121 ; RRID:Addgene_144121)
