[The description below was written by a language model from this plasmid's Addgene catalogue record and pLannotate feature annotations shown in this document.]
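Description:
TFORF1987 is a lentiviral mammalian expression plasmid built on the pLX_TRC317 backbone, carrying the human zinc-finger transcription factor ZNF534 (also known as KRBO3) as a synthesized open reading frame of about 2.1 kb. It belongs to a large barcoded transcription factor ORF collection. Each member pairs one ORF with a unique 24-bp barcode, so the factor can be identified by sequencing in pooled overexpression screens such as directed-differentiation screens. In bacteria the roughly 10.4 kb plasmid replicates from a high-copy ColE1/pUC-type origin and is selected with ampicillin via β-lactamase. An f1 origin and leftover lac, T7 and T3 cloning-vector elements are also present.

The viral portion has a third-generation, self-inactivating layout. An RSV promoter fused to a truncated HIV-1 5' LTR drives the genomic RNA, followed by the Ψ packaging signal with a short gag fragment, the Rev response element for nuclear export, a cPPT/CTS to aid nuclear import, and a ΔU3 3' LTR followed by an SV40 polyadenylation signal. Within the transferred region, an SV40 early promoter drives puromycin N-acetyltransferase for selection of transduced cells. Downstream, the strong constitutive EF-1α promoter drives ZNF534, and a WPRE after the ORF enhances transcript stability and expression.

The automated annotation labels only the first ~640 bp after the EF-1α promoter as ZNF534, although the gap before the WPRE is large enough for the full stated insert. The barcode is not annotated, so its position cannot be confirmed from the feature table. The short U6 promoter fragment upstream of the WPRE appears to be a backbone remnant rather than a functional cassette. The depositor notes that the plasmid may be prone to recombination.
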