Features (pLannotate 1.2.2; 31 found; start..end, strand, type, name):
      5..231     +  promoter       RSV promoter: Rous sarcoma virus enhancer/promoter
    232..412     +  LTR            5' LTR (truncated): truncated 5' long terminal repeat (LTR) from HIV-1
    459..584     +  misc_feature   HIV-1 Ψ: packaging signal of human immunodeficiency virus type 1
    568..931     +  CDS            HIV-1 gag (fragment): gag protein from human immunodeficiency virus 1; gag
   1077..1310    +  misc_feature   RRE: The Rev response element (RRE) of HIV-1 allows for Rev-dependent mRNA export from the nucleus to the cytoplasm.
   1687..1713    +  CDS            Rev (fragment): human immunodeficiency virus 1 (HIV-1) Rev protein; rev; enhances nuclear export of unspliced and incompletely spliced viral mRNAs
   1720..1743    +  promoter       SV40 promoter (fragment): SV40 early promoter
   1744..1815    +  promoter       SV40 promoter (fragment): SV40 enhancer and early promoter
   1839..1974    +  rep_origin     SV40 ori: SV40 origin of replication
   2020..2616    +  CDS            PuroR (fragment): puromycin N-acetyltransferase; pac from Streptomyces; confers resistance to puromycin
   2665..2782    +  misc_feature   cPPT/CTS: central polypurine tract and central termination sequence of HIV-1
   2847..2913    +  CDS            small t antigen (fragment): SV40 (simian virus 40) small t antigen
   2920..4098    +  promoter       EF-1α promoter: strong constitutive promoter for human elongation factor EF-1α
   4115..4756    +  CDS            ZNF534 (fragment): ZN534_HUMAN - Also known as KRBO3. Experimental evidence at protein level: Swiss-Prot protein existence level 1. May be involved in transcriptional regulation. From Homo sapiens (Human).
   6152..6205    +  promoter       U6 promoter (fragment): RNA polymerase III promoter for human U6 snRNA
   6247..6835    +  misc_feature   WPRE: woodchuck hepatitis virus posttranscriptional regulatory element
   6886..6905    +  misc_feature   cPPT/CTS (fragment): central polypurine tract and central termination sequence of HIV-1
   6907..7140    +  LTR            3' LTR (ΔU3): self-inactivating 3' long terminal repeat (LTR) from HIV-1
   7218..7339    +  polyA_signal   SV40 poly(A) signal: SV40 polyadenylation signal
   7379..7514    +  rep_origin     SV40 ori: SV40 origin of replication
   7535..7553    -  promoter       T7 promoter: promoter for bacteriophage T7 RNA polymerase
   7561..7716    +  CDS            lacZα (fragment): LacZα fragment of β-galactosidase; lacZ fragment
   7721..8149    +  rep_origin     f1 ori (sequence partly withheld): f1 bacteriophage origin of replication; arrow indicates direction of (+) strand synthesis
   8202..8306    +  promoter       AmpR promoter: bla
   8307..9167    +  CDS            AmpR: β-lactamase; bla; confers resistance to ampicillin, carbenicillin, and related antibiotics
   9338..9926    +  rep_origin     ori: high-copy-number ColE1/pMB1/pBR322/pUC origin of replication
  10109..10201   +  CDS            lacI (fragment): lac repressor; lacI; The lac repressor binds to the lac operator to inhibit transcription in E. coli. This inhibition can be relieved by adding lactose or isopropyl-β-D-thiogalactopyranoside (IPTG).
  10214..10235   +  protein_bind   CAP binding site: CAP binding activates transcription in the presence of cAMP. E. coli catabolite activator protein
  10250..10280   +  promoter       lac promoter: promoter for the E. coli lac operon
  10288..10304   +  protein_bind   lac operator: The lac repressor binds to the lac operator to inhibit transcription in E. coli. This inhibition can be relieved by adding lactose or isopropyl-β-D-thiogalactopyranoside (IPTG). lac repressor encoded by lacI
  10349..10367   +  promoter       T3 promoter: promoter for bacteriophage T3 RNA polymerase
>Addgene plasmid #144121 | TFORF1987 | addgene full sequence | sequence record 396188 | Addgene NGS Result
TTAATGTAGTCTTATGCAATACTCTTGTAGTCTTGCAACATGGTAACGATGAGTTAGCAACATGCCTTAC
AAGGAGAGAAAAAGCACCGTGCATGCCGATTGGTGGAAGTAAGGTGGTACGATCGTGCCTTATTAGGAAG
GCAACAGACGGGTCTGACATGGATTGGACGAACCACTGAATTGCCGCATTGCAGAGATATTGTATTTAAG
TGCCTAGCTCGATACATAAACGGGTCTCTCTGGTTAGACCAGATCTGAGCCTGGGAGCTCTCTGGCTAAC
TAGGGAACCCACTGCTTAAGCCTCAATAAAGCTTGCCTTGAGTGCTTCAAGTAGTGTGTGCCCGTCTGTT
GTGTGACTCTGGTAACTAGAGATCCCTCAGACCCTTTTAGTCAGTGTGGAAAATCTCTAGCAGTGGCGCC
CGAACAGGGACTTGAAAGCGAAAGGGAAACCAGAGGAGCTCTCTCGACGCAGGACTCGGCTTGCTGAAGC
GCGCACGGCAAGAGGCGAGGGGCGGCGACTGGTGAGTACGCCAAAAATTTTGACTAGCGGAGGCTAGAAG
GAGAGAGATGGGTGCGAGAGCGTCAGTATTAAGCGGGGGAGAATTAGATCGCGATGGGAAAAAATTCGGT
TAAGGCCAGGGGGAAAGAAAAAATATAAATTAAAACATATAGTATGGGCAAGCAGGGAGCTAGAACGATT
CGCAGTTAATCCTGGCCTGTTAGAAACATCAGAAGGCTGTAGACAAATACTGGGACAGCTACAACCATCC
CTTCAGACAGGATCAGAAGAACTTAGATCATTATATAATACAGTAGCAACCCTCTATTGTGTGCATCAAA
GGATAGAGATAAAAGACACCAAGGAAGCTTTAGACAAGATAGAGGAAGAGCAAAACAAAAGTAAGACCAC
CGCACAGCAAGCGGCCGCTGATCTTCAGACCTGGAGGAGGAGATATGAGGGACAATTGGAGAAGTGAATT
ATATAAATATAAAGTAGTAAAAATTGAACCATTAGGAGTAGCACCCACCAAGGCAAAGAGAAGAGTGGTG
CAGAGAGAAAAAAGAGCAGTGGGAATAGGAGCTTTGTTCCTTGGGTTCTTGGGAGCAGCAGGAAGCACTA
TGGGCGCAGCGTCAATGACGCTGACGGTACAGGCCAGACAATTATTGTCTGGTATAGTGCAGCAGCAGAA
CAATTTGCTGAGGGCTATTGAGGCGCAACAGCATCTGTTGCAACTCACAGTCTGGGGCATCAAGCAGCTC
CAGGCAAGAATCCTGGCTGTGGAAAGATACCTAAAGGATCAACAGCTCCTGGGGATTTGGGGTTGCTCTG
GAAAACTCATTTGCACCACTGCTGTGCCTTGGAATGCTAGTTGGAGTAATAAATCTCTGGAACAGATTTG
GAATCACACGACCTGGATGGAGTGGGACAGAGAAATTAACAATTACACAAGCTTAATACACTCCTTAATT
GAAGAATCGCAAAACCAGCAAGAAAAGAATGAACAAGAATTATTGGAATTAGATAAATGGGCAAGTTTGT
GGAATTGGTTTAACATAACAAATTGGCTGTGGTATATAAAATTATTCATAATGATAGTAGGAGGCTTGGT
AGGTTTAAGAATAGTTTTTGCTGTACTTTCTATAGTGAATAGAGTTAGGCAGGGATATTCACCATTATCG
TTTCAGACCCACCTCCCAACCCCGAGGGGACCCATGCATTGCATCTCAATTAGTCAGCAACCAGGTGTGG
AAAGTCCCCAGGCTCCCCAGCAGGCAGAAGTATGCAAAGCATGCGTCTCAATTAGTCAGCAACCATAGTC
CCGCCCCTAACTCCGCCCATCCCGCCCCTAACTCCGCCCAGTTCCGCCCATTCTCCGCCCCATGGCTGAC
TAATTTTTTTTATTTATGCAGAGGCCGAGGCCGCCTCGGCCTCTGAGCTATTCCAGAAGTAGTGAGGAGG
CTTTTTTGGAGGCCTAGGCTTTTGCAAAAAGCTTTCTAGAGGTACCACCGGAGCTTACCATGACCGAGTA
CAAGCCCACGGTGCGCCTCGCCACCCGCGACGACGTCCCCAGGGCCGTACGCACCCTCGCCGCCGCGTTC
GCCGACTACCCCGCCACGCGCCACACCGTCGATCCGGACCGCCACATCGAGCGGGTCACCGAGCTGCAAG
AACTCTTCCTCACGCGCGTCGGGCTCGACATCGGCAAGGTGTGGGTCGCGGACGACGGCGCCGCCGTGGC
GGTCTGGACCACGCCGGAGAGCGTCGAAGCGGGGGCGGTGTTCGCCGAGATCGGCCCGCGCATGGCCGAG
TTGAGCGGTTCCCGGCTGGCCGCGCAGCAACAGATGGAAGGCCTCCTGGCGCCGCACCGGCCCAAGGAGC
CCGCGTGGTTCCTGGCCACCGTCGGCGTCTCGCCCGACCACCAGGGCAAGGGTCTGGGCAGCGCCGTCGT
GCTCCCCGGAGTGGAGGCGGCCGAGCGCGCCGGGGTGCCCGCCTTCCTGGAGACCTCCGCGCCCCGCAAC
CTCCCCTTCTACGAGCGGCTCGGCTTCACCGTCACCGCCGACGTCGAGGTGCCCGAAGGACCGCGCACCT
GGTGCATGACCCGCAAGCCCGGTGCCAGTTAACGAATTCTAGATCTTGAGACAAATGGCAGTATTCATCC
ACAATTTTAAAAGAAAAGGGGGGATTGGGGGGTACAGTGCAGGGGAAAGAATAGTAGACATAATAGCAAC
AGACATACAAACTAAAGAATTACAAAAACAAATTACAAAAATTCAAAATTTTCGGGTTTATTACAGGGAC
AGCAGAGATCCACTTTGGCGCCGGCTCGAGGCCTGCAGGTGCAAAGATGGATAAAGTTTTAAACAGAGAG
GAATCTTTGCAGCTAATGGACCTTCTAGGTCTTGAAAGGAGTGGGAATTGGCTCCGGTGCCCGTCAGTGG
GCAGAGCGCACATCGCCCACAGTCCCCGAGAAGTTGGGGGGAGGGGTCGGCAATTGAACCGGTGCCTAGA
GAAGGTGGCGCGGGGTAAACTGGGAAAGTGATGTCGTGTACTGGCTCCGCCTTTTTCCCGAGGGTGGGGG
AGAACCGTATATAAGTGCAGTAGTCGCCGTGAACGTTCTTTTTCGCAACGGGTTTGCCGCCAGAACACAG
GTAAGTGCCGTGTGTGGTTCCCGCGGGCCTGGCCTCTTTACGGGTTATGGCCCTTGCGTGCCTTGAATTA
CTTCCACCTGGCTGCAGTACGTGATTCTTGATCCCGAGCTTCGGGTTGGAAGTGGGTGGGAGAGTTCGAG
GCCTTGCGCTTAAGGAGCCCCTTCGCCTCGTGCTTGAGTTGAGGCCTGGCCTGGGCGCTGGGGCCGCCGC
GTGCGAATCTGGTGGCACCTTCGCGCCTGTCTCGCTGCTTTCGATAAGTCTCTAGCCATTTAAAATTTTT
GATGACCTGCTGCGACGCTTTTTTTCTGGCAAGATAGTCTTGTAAATGCGGGCCAAGATCTGCACACTGG
TATTTCGGTTTTTGGGGCCGCGGGCGGCGACGGGGCCCGTGCGTCCCAGCGCACATGTTCGGCGAGGCGG
GGCCTGCGAGCGCGGCCACCGAGAATCGGACGGGGGTAGTCTCAAGCTGGCCGGCCTGCTCTGGTGCCTG
GCCTCGCGCCGCCGTGTATCGCCCCGCCCTGGGCGGCAAGGCTGGCCCGGTCGGCACCAGTTGCGTGAGC
GGAAAGATGGCCGCTTCCCGGCCCTGCTGCAGGGAGCTCAAAATGGAGGACGCGGCGCTCGGGAGAGCGG
GCGGGTGAGTCACCCACACAAAGGAAAAGGGCCTTTCCGTCCTCAGCCGTCGCTTCATGTGACTCCACGG
AGTACCGGGCGCCGTCCAGGCACCTCGATTAGTTCTCGAGCTTTTGGAGTACGTCGTCTTTAGGTTGGGG
GGAGGGGTTTTATGCGATGGAGTTTCCCCACACTGAGTGGGTGGAGACTGAAGTTAGGCCAGCTTGGCAC
TTGATGTAATTCTCCTTGGAATTTGCCCTTTTTGAGTTTGGATCTTGGTTCATTCTCAAGCCTCAGACAG
TGGTTCAAAGTTTTTTTCTTCCATTTCAGGTGTCGTGAGGCTAGCACCGCCACCATGGCCCTTACTCAGG
GGCAATTGTCATTCAGCGATGTGGCCATAGAATTCTCTCAGGAGGAGTGGAAATGCCTGGACCCTGGGCA
GAAAGCTTTATACAGGGACGTGATGTTAGAGAACTACAGGAACCTGGTCTCCCTAGGTGAGGATAATGTC
CGTCCAGAAGCCTGCATCTGCTCTGGAATCTGTCTTCCTGACCTGAGTGTTACCTCCATGTTGGAGCAAA
AGAGAGATCCCTGGACTCTGCAGAGTGAAGTGAAAATAATAAACAATCCAGATGGCAGGGAGTGCATCAA
AGGTGTGAACACAGAGAAGAGTTCTAAATTGGGAAGCAGTGCAGGAAACAAGTCACTTAAAAATCAACAT
GGATTAACTCTTCAGTTACATCTGACTGAATGGCAGCCATTTCAAGCTGTAAGGAATATTTATGGATGTA
AGCATGTTGAGAAATCTATCAGTGACAATTCTTCAGTTTCACCAGTTCAAATAAGTTTTTTCAGTGTCAA
AACCCATATTTTTAATAACTACAGAAATGATTTTCTTTTTTCTACATTACTCCCACAAGAACAGAAAGTA
CACATTAGGGAAAAGCCTTATGGATGTAATGAGCATGGGAAAGTCTTCAGAGTGTCTTCAAGCCTTACTA
ACCGTCAAGTAATCCACATTGCAGATAAAACTTACAAATGTAGTGACTGTGGCGAGATCTTTAGTAGCAA
TTCAAACTTTGCACAACATCAACGAATCCATACTGGAGAGAAGCCTTACAAATATAATGAATGTGGCAAA
GTCTTCAATCAGAATTCACACCTTGCACAACATCAGAAAATTCATACTGGACAGAAACCTTACAATAACA
AAGAATGTGGGAAAGTCTTTAGTCACCATGCCTACCTTGCACAGCATAGGAAAATTCATACTGGAGAGAA
GCCTTACAAATGTAGTGAATGTGGCAAAGCATTTAGTGTGTGTTCCAGTCTTACTGCTCATCTTGTAATC
CATACTGGAGAGAAACCTTATGATTGTAAGGAATGTGGCAAGGTCTTCAGGCATAAGTCTTCCCTAACCA
CTCATCAGACAGTTCATACTGGAGAGAGACCATACAAATGTAATGAATGTGGCAAGGGGTTTAGTCGAAT
TGCATTCCTTGCAAGGCATCGGAAAGTTCATACTGGAGAGAAACCTTACAAATGTAATGAGTGTGGCAAG
GTCTTTATTGGCAATTCACGCCTTGCACGACATAGGAAAATTCATACTGGGGGGAGGCGTTACAAATGTA
ATGAATGTGGCAAAGCATTTAGAACGTGTTCAGATCTCACTGCCCATCTTCTAATCCATACTGGAGAGAA
ACCTTACGAATGTATAGACTGTGGCAAGGTCTTCAGGCACAAGTCTTCCCTAACCTATCACTGTAGAATT
CATACTGGAGAGAAGCCTTACAAATGTAACGAATGTGGCAAGGTCTTCAGTCAGAATTCAAACCTTCAAC
GACATAGGAAAATTCATACTGGAGAGAAGCTTTACAAATGTAATGAATGTGGCAAGGTCTTCCGTCAGAA
TTCACACCTTGCACAACATAGGGATATTCATACTGGAGAGAAGCCTTACAGTTGTAATGAATGTGGCAAG
GTCTTCCGTCGGAATTCACACCTTGTGCGACATAGGAATGTTCATACTGGAGAAAAGCCTTACAGTTGTA
ATGAATGTGGCAAGGTCTTCAGTCGGAATTCACACCTTGCGCGACATAGGAATATTCATACTGGAGAGAA
GCCTCACAGTTGTAATGAATGTGGCAAGGTCTTCAGTCGGAATTCACACCTTGCGCGACATAGGAAAATT
CATACTGGAGAGAAGCTTTACAAATGTAATGAATGTAGCAAGGTCTTCAGTCGGAATTCACGCCTTGCAC
AACATAGGAATATTCATACTGGAGTGAAGCCTTACAGTTGTAATGAATGTGGCAAGGTCTTTAGTAAAAA
TTCCATCCTAGTACAACATTGCAGTATTCATACCAGAGAGAAGCCTTAGTAATGAACTAGTCCGTAACTT
GAAAGTATTTCGATTTCTTGGCTTTATATATCTTGTGGAAAGGACGACTACTGCGTATATTGTGCGCTGC
GACGCGTTAAGTCGACAATCAACCTCTGGATTACAAAATTTGTGAAAGATTGACTGGTATTCTTAACTAT
GTTGCTCCTTTTACGCTATGTGGATACGCTGCTTTAATGCCTTTGTATCATGCTATTGCTTCCCGTATGG
CTTTCATTTTCTCCTCCTTGTATAAATCCTGGTTGCTGTCTCTTTATGAGGAGTTGTGGCCCGTTGTCAG
GCAACGTGGCGTGGTGTGCACTGTGTTTGCTGACGCAACCCCCACTGGTTGGGGCATTGCCACCACCTGT
CAGCTCCTTTCCGGGACTTTCGCTTTCCCCCTCCCTATTGCCACGGCGGAACTCATCGCCGCCTGCCTTG
CCCGCTGCTGGACAGGGGCTCGGCTGTTGGGCACTGACAATTCCGTGGTGTTGTCGGGGAAATCATCGTC
CTTTCCTTGGCTGCTCGCCTGTGTTGCCACCTGGATTCTGCGCGGGACGTCCTTCTGCTACGTCCCTTCG
GCCCTCAATCCAGCGGACCTTCCTTCCCGCGGCCTGCTGCCGGCTCTGCGGCCTCTTCCGCGTCTTCGCC
TTCGCCCTCAGACGAGTCGGATCTCCCTTTGGGCCGCCTCCCCGCGTCGACTTTAAGACCAATGACTTAC
AAGGCAGCTGTAGATCTTAGCCACTTTTTAAAAGAAAAGGGGGGACTGGAAGGGCTAATTCACTCCCAAC
GAAGACAAGATCTGCTTTTTGCTTGTACTGGGTCTCTCTGGTTAGACCAGATCTGAGCCTGGGAGCTCTC
TGGCTAACTAGGGAACCCACTGCTTAAGCCTCAATAAAGCTTGCCTTGAGTGCTTCAAGTAGTGTGTGCC
CGTCTGTTGTGTGACTCTGGTAACTAGAGATCCCTCAGACCCTTTTAGTCAGTGTGGAAAATCTCTAGCA
GTACGTATAGTAGTTCATGTCATCTTATTATTCAGTATTTATAACTTGCAAAGAAATGAATATCAGAGAG
TGAGAGGAACTTGTTTATTGCAGCTTATAATGGTTACAAATAAAGCAATAGCATCACAAATTTCACAAAT
AAAGCATTTTTTTCACTGCATTCTAGTTGTGGTTTGTCCAAACTCATCAATGTATCTTATCATGTCTGGC
TCTAGCTATCCCGCCCCTAACTCCGCCCATCCCGCCCCTAACTCCGCCCAGTTCCGCCCATTCTCCGCCC
CATGGCTGACTAATTTTTTTTATTTATGCAGAGGCCGAGGCCGCCTCGGCCTCTGAGCTATTCCAGAAGT
AGTGAGGAGGCTTTTTTGGAGGCCTAGGGACGTACCCAATTCGCCCTATAGTGAGTCGTATTACGCGCGC
TCACTGGCCGTCGTTTTACAACGTCGTGACTGGGAAAACCCTGGCGTTACCCAACTTAATCGCCTTGCAG
CACATCCCCCTTTCGCCAGCTGGCGTAATAGCGAAGAGGCCCGCACCGATCGCCCTTCCCAACAGTTGCG
CAGCCTGAATGGCGAATGGG
[124 nt withheld, positions 7721-7844]
C
[91 nt withheld, positions 7846-7936]
A
[49 nt withheld, positions 7938-7986]
CCTTTGACGTTGGAGTCCACGTTCTTT
[37 nt withheld, positions 8014-8050]
ACCCTATCTCGGTCTATTCTTTTGATTTATAAGGGATTTTGCCGATTTCGGCCTATTGGTTAAAAAATGA
GCTGATTTAACAAAAATTTAACGCGAATTTTAACAAAATATTAACGCTTACAATTTAGGTGGCACTTTTC
GGGGAAATGTGCGCGGAACCCCTATTTGTTTATTTTTCTAAATACATTCAAATATGTATCCGCTCATGAG
ACAATAACCCTGATAAATGCTTCAATAATATTGAAAAAGGAAGAGTATGAGTATTCAACATTTCCGTGTC
GCCCTTATTCCCTTTTTTGCGGCATTTTGCCTTCCTGTTTTTGCTCACCCAGAAACGCTGGTGAAAGTAA
AAGATGCTGAAGATCAGTTGGGTGCACGAGTGGGTTACATCGAACTGGATCTCAACAGCGGTAAGATCCT
TGAGAGTTTTCGCCCCGAAGAACGTTTTCCAATGATGAGCACTTTTAAAGTTCTGCTATGTGGCGCGGTA
TTATCCCGTATTGACGCCGGGCAAGAGCAACTCGGTCGCCGCATACACTATTCTCAGAATGACTTGGTTG
AGTACTCACCAGTCACAGAAAAGCATCTTACGGATGGCATGACAGTAAGAGAATTATGCAGTGCTGCCAT
AACCATGAGTGATAACACTGCGGCCAACTTACTTCTGACAACGATCGGAGGACCGAAGGAGCTAACCGCT
TTTTTGCACAACATGGGGGATCATGTAACTCGCCTTGATCGTTGGGAACCGGAGCTGAATGAAGCCATAC
CAAACGACGAGCGTGACACCACGATGCCTGTAGCAATGGCAACAACGTTGCGCAAACTATTAACTGGCGA
ACTACTTACTCTAGCTTCCCGGCAACAATTAATAGACTGGATGGAGGCGGATAAAGTTGCAGGACCACTT
CTGCGCTCGGCCCTTCCGGCTGGCTGGTTTATTGCTGATAAATCTGGAGCCGGTGAGCGTGGGTCTCGCG
GTATCATTGCAGCACTGGGGCCAGATGGTAAGCCCTCCCGTATCGTAGTTATCTACACGACGGGGAGTCA
GGCAACTATGGATGAACGAAATAGACAGATCGCTGAGATAGGTGCCTCACTGATTAAGCATTGGTAACTG
TCAGACCAAGTTTACTCATATATACTTTAGATTGATTTAAAACTTCATTTTTAATTTAAAAGGATCTAGG
TGAAGATCCTTTTTGATAATCTCATGACCAAAATCCCTTAACGTGAGTTTTCGTTCCACTGAGCGTCAGA
CCCCGTAGAAAAGATCAAAGGATCTTCTTGAGATCCTTTTTTTCTGCGCGTAATCTGCTGCTTGCAAACA
AAAAAACCACCGCTACCAGCGGTGGTTTGTTTGCCGGATCAAGAGCTACCAACTCTTTTTCCGAAGGTAA
CTGGCTTCAGCAGAGCGCAGATACCAAATACTGTTCTTCTAGTGTAGCCGTAGTTAGGCCACCACTTCAA
GAACTCTGTAGCACCGCCTACATACCTCGCTCTGCTAATCCTGTTACCAGTGGCTGCTGCCAGTGGCGAT
AAGTCGTGTCTTACCGGGTTGGACTCAAGACGATAGTTACCGGATAAGGCGCAGCGGTCGGGCTGAACGG
GGGGTTCGTGCACACAGCCCAGCTTGGAGCGAACGACCTACACCGAACTGAGATACCTACAGCGTGAGCT
ATGAGAAAGCGCCACGCTTCCCGAAGGGAGAAAGGCGGACAGGTATCCGGTAAGCGGCAGGGTCGGAACA
GGAGAGCGCACGAGGGAGCTTCCAGGGGGAAACGCCTGGTATCTTTATAGTCCTGTCGGGTTTCGCCACC
TCTGACTTGAGCGTCGATTTTTGTGATGCTCGTCAGGGGGGCGGAGCCTATGGAAAAACGCCAGCAACGC
GGCCTTTTTACGGTTCCTGGCCTTTTGCTGGCCTTTTGCTCACATGTTCTTTCCTGCGTTATCCCCTGAT
TCTGTGGATAACCGTATTACCGCCTTTGAGTGAGCTGATACCGCTCGCCGCAGCCGAACGACCGAGCGCA
GCGAGTCAGTGAGCGAGGAAGCGGAAGAGCGCCCAATACGCAAACCGCCTCTCCCCGCGCGTTGGCCGAT
TCATTAATGCAGCTGGCACGACAGGTTTCCCGACTGGAAAGCGGGCAGTGAGCGCAACGCAATTAATGTG
AGTTAGCTCACTCATTAGGCACCCCAGGCTTTACACTTTATGCTTCCGGCTCGTATGTTGTGTGGAATTG
TGAGCGGATAACAATTTCACACAGGAAACAGCTATGACCATGATTACGCCAAGCGCGCAATTAACCCTCA
CTAAAGGGAACAAAAGCTGGAGCTGCAAGC
