>Addgene plasmid #144121 | TFORF1987 | depositor partial sequence | sequence record 284487 | Insert
ACCGCCACCATGGCCCTTACTCAGGGGCAATTGTCATTCAGCGATGTGGCCATAGAATTCTCTCAGGAGG
AGTGGAAATGCCTGGACCCTGGGCAGAAAGCTTTATACAGGGACGTGATGTTAGAGAACTACAGGAACCT
GGTCTCCCTAGGTGAGGATAATGTCCGTCCAGAAGCCTGCATCTGCTCTGGAATCTGTCTTCCTGACCTG
AGTGTTACCTCCATGTTGGAGCAAAAGAGAGATCCCTGGACTCTGCAGAGTGAAGTGAAAATAATAAACA
ATCCAGATGGCAGGGAGTGCATCAAAGGTGTGAACACAGAGAAGAGTTCTAAATTGGGAAGCAGTGCAGG
AAACAAGTCACTTAAAAATCAACATGGATTAACTCTTCAGTTACATCTGACTGAATGGCAGCCATTTCAA
GCTGTAAGGAATATTTATGGATGTAAGCATGTTGAGAAATCTATCAGTGACAATTCTTCAGTTTCACCAG
TTCAAATAAGTTTTTTCAGTGTCAAAACCCATATTTTTAATAACTACAGAAATGATTTTCTTTTTTCTAC
ATTACTCCCACAAGAACAGAAAGTACACATTAGGGAAAAGCCTTATGGATGTAATGAGCATGGGAAAGTC
TTCAGAGTGTCTTCAAGCCTTACTAACCGTCAAGTAATCCACATTGCAGATAAAACTTACAAATGTAGTG
ACTGTGGCGAGATCTTTAGTAGCAATTCAAACTTTGCACAACATCAACGAATCCATACTGGAGAGAAGCC
TTACAAATATAATGAATGTGGCAAAGTCTTCAATCAGAATTCACACCTTGCACAACATCAGAAAATTCAT
ACTGGACAGAAACCTTACAATAACAAAGAATGTGGGAAAGTCTTTAGTCACCATGCCTACCTTGCACAGC
ATAGGAAAATTCATACTGGAGAGAAGCCTTACAAATGTAGTGAATGTGGCAAAGCATTTAGTGTGTGTTC
CAGTCTTACTGCTCATCTTGTAATCCATACTGGAGAGAAACCTTATGATTGTAAGGAATGTGGCAAGGTC
TTCAGGCATAAGTCTTCCCTAACCACTCATCAGACAGTTCATACTGGAGAGAGACCATACAAATGTAATG
AATGTGGCAAGGGGTTTAGTCGAATTGCATTCCTTGCAAGGCATCGGAAAGTTCATACTGGAGAGAAACC
TTACAAATGTAATGAGTGTGGCAAGGTCTTTATTGGCAATTCACGCCTTGCACGACATAGGAAAATTCAT
ACTGGGGGGAGGCGTTACAAATGTAATGAATGTGGCAAAGCATTTAGAACGTGTTCAGATCTCACTGCCC
ATCTTCTAATCCATACTGGAGAGAAACCTTACGAATGTATAGACTGTGGCAAGGTCTTCAGGCACAAGTC
TTCCCTAACCTATCACTGTAGAATTCATACTGGAGAGAAGCCTTACAAATGTAACGAATGTGGCAAGGTC
TTCAGTCAGAATTCAAACCTTCAACGACATAGGAAAATTCATACTGGAGAGAAGCTTTACAAATGTAATG
AATGTGGCAAGGTCTTCCGTCAGAATTCACACCTTGCACAACATAGGGATATTCATACTGGAGAGAAGCC
TTACAGTTGTAATGAATGTGGCAAGGTCTTCCGTCGGAATTCACACCTTGTGCGACATAGGAATGTTCAT
ACTGGAGAAAAGCCTTACAGTTGTAATGAATGTGGCAAGGTCTTCAGTCGGAATTCACACCTTGCGCGAC
ATAGGAATATTCATACTGGAGAGAAGCCTCACAGTTGTAATGAATGTGGCAAGGTCTTCAGTCGGAATTC
ACACCTTGCGCGACATAGGAAAATTCATACTGGAGAGAAGCTTTACAAATGTAATGAATGTAGCAAGGTC
TTCAGTCGGAATTCACGCCTTGCACAACATAGGAATATTCATACTGGAGTGAAGCCTTACAGTTGTAATG
AATGTGGCAAGGTCTTTAGTAAAAATTCCATCCTAGTACAACATTGCAGTATTCATACCAGAGAGAAGCC
TTAGTAATGAACTAGTCCGTAACTTGAAAGTATTTCGATTTCTTGGCTTTATATATCTTGTGGAAAGGAC
GACTACTGCGTATATTGTGCGCTGCG
