>Addgene plasmid #144121 | TFORF1987 | depositor partial sequence | sequence record 284488 | Barcode
CTACTGCGTATATTGTGCGCTGCG
